Addgene plasmid #55436: mCerulean3-Paxillin-22
Purpose: Localization: Focal Adhesions, Excitation: 433, Emission: 475
Depositing lab: Michael Davidson. Depositing organization: Florida State University, Tallahassee. Publication: An improved cerulean fluorescent protein with enhanced brightness and reduced reversible photoswitching. Markwardt ML, Kremers GJ, Kraft CA, Ray K, Cranfill PJ, Wilson KA, Day RN, Wachter RM, Davidson MW, Rizzo MA. PLoS One. 2011 . 6(3):e17896. 10.1371/journal.pone.0017896 PubMed 21479270.
Backbone
  Vector backbone: mCerulean3
  Backbone size w/o insert (bp): 4750
  Vector type: Mammalian Expression
  Selectable markers: Neomycin (select with G418)
Growth in bacteria
  Bacterial resistance: Kanamycin, 50 μg/mL
  Growth temperature: 37°C
  Growth strain: DH5alpha
  Copy number: High Copy
Gene/Insert
  Gene/Insert name: Paxillin (alt name: NM_204984.1)
  Species: G. gallus (chicken)
  Promoter: CMV
  Tag / fusion protein: mCerulean3 (C terminal on backbone)
  Cloning method: Unknown
  Sequencing primers: 5′ CMV-F; 3′ SV40pA-R
Terms and licenses: Academic/Nonprofit Terms; Industry Terms: Not Available to Industry
Depositor comments: . Excitation = 433; Emission = 475
How to cite: mCerulean3-Paxillin-22 was a gift from Michael Davidson (Addgene plasmid # 55436 ; http://n2t.net/addgene:55436 ; RRID:Addgene_55436)
