[The description below was written by a language model from this plasmid's Addgene catalogue record.]
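Description:
mCerulean3-Paxillin-22 is a mammalian expression plasmid that produces chicken (G. gallus) paxillin fused to the cyan fluorescent protein mCerulean3. It is built on an mCerulean3 backbone of about 4.75 kb without the insert. The plasmid is propagated in E. coli as a high-copy plasmid under kanamycin selection. It also carries a neomycin resistance marker, so transfected mammalian cells can be selected with G418 to obtain stable lines. The record does not name the origin of replication and includes no feature table, so the detailed element layout cannot be confirmed.

Expression of the fusion is driven by the CMV promoter, a strong constitutive promoter in most mammalian cell types. The use of an SV40 polyA reverse sequencing primer implies an SV40 polyadenylation signal downstream of the coding region. The record lists mCerulean3 as a C-terminal tag carried on the backbone, which places paxillin upstream of the fluorescent protein. The "22" in the name may refer to the linker between the two parts, but the record does not explain it, and the cloning method is listed as unknown.

Paxillin is a scaffold protein of focal adhesions, and the stated purpose of the construct is to label these structures. mCerulean3 is an improved Cerulean variant with enhanced brightness and reduced reversible photoswitching, and the record gives its excitation as 433 nm and emission as 475 nm. The construct therefore serves as a cyan focal adhesion marker for fluorescence imaging of transfected cells. It can be used where a cyan channel is needed alongside other fluorescent proteins.
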