>Addgene plasmid #55436 | mCerulean3-Paxillin-22 | depositor partial sequence | sequence record 85841 | insert sequence
ACGTCAGATCCGCTAGCACCATGGACGACCTCGATGCCTTACTGGCAGACCTGGAATCCACCACCTCGCA
TATCTCTAAGCGACCGGTGTTTCTAACAGAGGAAACGCCTTACTCCTACCCAACTGGAAACCATACGTAC
CAGGAGATTGCTGTGCCACCGCCGGTGCCCCCGCCGCCTTCCAGTGAGGCCCTAAATGGCACTGTGATTG
ACCCCTTAGACCAGTGGCAACCCAGCGTGTCCAGATACGGCCACCAGCAACCTCAGTCCCAGTCTCCGAT
ATACAGCTCTAGTGCCAAAAGCTCCAGTGCCTCTGTTCCTAGAGACGGGCTCAGCTCCCCTTCTCCCCGT
GCCAGTGAGGAGGAACACGTGTACAGCTTCCCAAACAAGCAGAAGTCTGCAGAACCATCTCCCACAATGA
CCAGCACCTCCCTGGGCAGCAACCTCTCGGAACTGGACAGGCTTCTCCTGGAACTGAATGCTGTTCAACA
TAATCCCCCCAGTGGCTTCTCAGCAGATGAAGTCAGCAGAAGCCCATCACTGCCCAATGTGACCGGACCT
CACTATGTCATCCCAGAGAGCAGCAGCTCTGCAGGAGGGAAGGCTGCACCCCCTACAAAAGAAAAACCAA
AGCGGAATGGTGGGCGTGGGATTGAAGATGTGCGTCCCAGTGTGGAGAGCCTGCTGGATGAGCTGGAGAG
CTCTGTGCCAAGCCCAGTCCCTGCAATCACTGTGAGCCAAGGGGAGGTGAGCAGCCCCCAGCGTGTCAAC
GCCAGTCAGCAGCAGACCCGTATCTCTGCTTCTTCAGCTACACGAGAACTGGATGAGCTGATGGCGTCCC
TCTCTGACTTTAAGTTCATGGCACAGGGGAAAGCCGGCGGCAGCAGCTCCCCACCATCCACCACCCCAAA
GCCTGGCAGTCAGCTGGACACCATGCTGGGAAGTCTGCAGTCTGACCTGAACAAACTGGGGGTAGCGACG
GTCGCCAAGGGTGTGTGCGGAGCCTGCAAGAAGCCGATTGCTGGGCAGGTAGTTACAGCCATGGGGAAGA
CCTGGCACCCTGAGCACTTCGTCTGCACCCACTGCCAGGAGGAGATTGGATCACGGAACTTCTTTGAGCG
GGATGGGCAGCCCTACTGTGAGAAGGACTATCACAACCTCTTCTCTCCTCGCTGCTACTACTGCAATGGG
CCAATCCTTGATAAAGTGGTGACGGCTTTGGACAGGACGTGGCACCCTGAACACTTTTTCTGTGCCCAGT
GTGGAGTTTTCTTTGGACCTGAAGGATTTCATGAGAAGGATGGCAAAGCCTATTGCCGCAAGGACTACTT
TGACATGTTTGCTCCCAAGTGTGGAGGCTGTGCCCGGGCTATCCTGGAAAATTACATTTCTGCCTTAAAC
ACCCTGTGGCACCCTGAGTGCTTTGTCTGTCGGGAATGTTTCACACCGTTCATCAACGGCAGCTTCTTCG
AGCACGACGGGCAGCCCTACTGCGAGGTGCATTACCACGAGCGCCGCGGCTCGCTGTGCTCTGGCTGCCA
GAAGCCCATCACGGGACGCTGCATCACTGCCATGGGCAAGAAATTTCACCCCGAACACTTTGTCTGTGCC
TTCTGCCTCAAGCAGCTCAACAAAGGAACCTTCAAAGAACAGAACGACAAGCCCTACTGTCAGAACTGCT
TTCTCAAACTCTTCTGTCTCGAGCTCAAGCTTCGAATTCTGCAGTCGACGGTACCGCGGGCCCGGGATCC
ACCGGTCGCCACCATGGTGAGCAAGGGCGAGGAGCTGTTCACCGGGGTGGTGCCCATCCTGGTCGAGCTG
GACGGCGACGTAAACGGCCACAAGTTCAGCGTGTCCGGCGAGGGCGAGGGCGATGCCACCTACGGCAAGC
TGACCCTGAAGTTCATCTGCACCACCGGCAAGCTGCCCGTGCCCTGGCCCACCCTCGTGACCACCCTGAG
CTGGGGCGTGCAGTGCTTCGCCCGCTACCCCGACCACATGAAGCAGCACGACTTCTTCAAGTCCGCCATG
CCCGAAGGCTACGTCCAGGAGCGCACCATCTTCTTCAAGGACGACGGCAACTACAAGACCCGCGCCGAGG
TGAAGTTCGAGGGCGACACCCTGGTGAACCGCATCGAGCTGAAGGGCATCGACTTCAAGGAGGACGGCAA
CATCCTGGGGCACAAGCTGGAGTACAACGCCATCCACGGCAACGTCTATATCACCGCCGACAAGCAGAAG
AACGGCATCAAGGCCAACTTCGGCCTCAACTGCAACATCGAGGACGGCAGCGTGCAGCTCGCCGACCACT
ACCAGCAGAACACCCCCATCGGCGACGGCCCCGTGCTGCTGCCCGACAACCACTACCTGAGCACCCAGTC
CAAGCTGAGCAAAGACCCCAACGAGAAGCGCGATCACATGGTCCTGCTGGAGTTCGTGACCGCCGCCGGG
ATCACTCTCGGCATGGACGAGCTGTACAAGTAAAGCGGCCGCGACTCTAGATCATAATCAGCCATACCAC
ATT
