>Addgene plasmid #55436 | mCerulean3-Paxillin-22 | addgene partial sequence | sequence record 127411 | EGFP-N 5'-CGTCGCCGTCCAGCTCGACCAG-3'
TCGCCCTTGCTCACCATGGTGGCGACCGGTGGATCCCGGGCCCGCGGTACCGTCGACTGCAGAATTCGAA
GCTTGAGCTCGAGACAGAAGAGTTTGAGAAAGCAGTTCTGACAGTAGGGCTTGTCGTTCTGTTCTTTGAA
GGTTCCTTTGTTGAGCTGCTTGAGGCAGAAGGCACAGACAAAGTGTTCGGGGTGAAATTTCTTGCCCATG
GCAGTGATGCAGCGTCCCGTGATGGGCTTCTGGCAGCCAGAGCACAGCGAGCCGCGGCGCTCGTGGTAAT
GCACCTCGCAGTAGGGCTGCCCGTCGTGCTCGAAGAAGCTGCCGTTGATGAACGGTGTGAAACATTCCCG
ACAGACAAAGCACTCAGGGTGCCACAGGGTGTTTAAGGCAGAAATGTAATTTTCCAGGATAGCCCGGGCA
CAGCCTCCACACTTGGGAGCAAACATGTCAAAGTAGTCCTTGCGGCAATAGGCTTTGCCATCCTTCTCAT
GAAATCCTTCAGGTCCAAAGAAAACTCCACACTGGGCACAGAAAAAGTGTTCAGGGTGCCACGTCCTGTC
CAAAGCCGTCACCACTTTATCAAGGATTGGCCCATTGCAGTAGTAGCAGCGAGGAGAGAAGAGGTTGTGA
TAGTCCTTCTCACAGTAGGGCTGCCCATCCCGCTCAAAGAAGTTCCGTGATCCAATCTCCTCCTGGCAGT
GGGTGCAGACGAAGTGCTCAGGGTGCCAGGTCTTCCCCATGGCTGTAACTACCTGCCCAGCAATCGGCTT
CTTGCAGGCTCCGCACACACCCTTGGCGACCGTCGCTACCCCCAGTTTGTTCAGGTCAGACTGCAGACTT
CCCAGCATGGTGTCCAGCTGACTGCC
